>Addgene plasmid #223394 | pYPQAT22 | addgene full sequence | sequence record 474024 | Addgene NGS Result
ATGCCCGCGTCAGCACCGACGACCAGGACTTGACCAACCAACGGGCCGAACTGCACGCGGCCGGCTGCAC
CAAGCTGTTTTCCGAGAAGATCACCGGCACCAGGCGCGACCGCCCGGAGCTGGCCAGGATGCTTGACCAC
CTACGCCCTGGCGACGTTGTGACAGTGACCAGGCTAGACCGCCTGGCCCGCAGCACCCGCGACCTACTGG
ACATTGCCGAGCGCATCCAGGAGGCCGGCGCGGGCCTGCGTAGCCTGGCAGAGCCGTGGGCCGACACCAC
CACGCCGGCCGGCCGCATGGTGTTGACCGTGTTCGCCGGCATTGCCGAGTTCGAGCGTTCCCTAATCATC
GACCGCACCCGGAGCGGGCGCGAGGCCGCCAAGGCCCGAGGCGTGAAGTTTGGCCCCCGCCCTACCCTCA
CCCCGGCACAGATCGCGCACGCCCGCGAGCTGATCGACCAGGAAGGCCGCACCGTGAAAGAGGCGGCTGC
ACTGCTTGGCGTGCATCGCTCGACCCTGTACCGCGCACTTGAGCGCAGCGAGGAAGTGACGCCCACCGAG
GCCAGGCGGCGCGGTGCCTAGGACGCATTGACCGAGGCCGACGCCCTGGCGGCCGCCGAGAATGAACGCC
AAGAGGAACAAGCATGAAACCGCACCAGGACGGCCAGGACGAACCGTTTTTCATTACCGAAGAGATCGAG
GCGGAGATGATCGCGGCCGGGTACGTGTTCGAGCCGCCCGCGCACGTCTCAACCGTGCGGCTGCATGAAA
TCCTGGCCGGTTTGTCTGATGCCAAGCTGGCGGCCTGGCCGGCCAGCTTGGCCGCTGAAGAAACCGAGCG
CCGCCGTCTAAAAAGGTGATGTGTATTTGAGTAAAACAGCTTGCGTCATGCGGTCGCTGCGTATATGATG
CGATGAGTAAATAAACAAATACGCAAGGGGAACGCATGAAGGTTATCGCTGTACTTAACCAGAAAGGCGG
GTCAGGCAAGACGACCATCGCAACCCATCTAGCCCGCGCCCTGCAACTCGCCGGGGCCGATGTTCTGTTA
GTCGATTCCGATCCCCAGGGCAGTGCCCGCGATTGGGCGGCCGTGCGGGAAGATCAACCGCTAACCGTTG
TCGGCATCGACCGCCCGACGATTGACCGCGACGTGAAGGCCATCGGCCGGCGCGACTTCGTAGTGATCGA
CGGAGCGCCCCAGGCGGCGGACTTGGCTGTGTCCGCGATCAAGGCAGCCGACTTCGTGCTGATTCCGGTG
CAGCCAAGCCCTTACGACATATGGGCCACCGCCGACCTGGTGGAGCTGGTTAAGCAGCGCATTGAGGTCA
CGGATGGAAGGCTACAAGCGGCCTTTGTCGTGTCGCGGGCGATCAAAGGCACGCGCATCGGCGGTGAGGT
TGCCGAGGCGCTGGCCGGGTACGAGCTGCCCATTCTTGAGTCCCGTATCACGCAGCGCGTGAGCTACCCA
GGCACTGCCGCCGCCGGCACAACCGTTCTTGAATCAGAACCCGAGGGCGACGCTGCCCGCGAGGTCCAGG
CGCTGGCCGCTGAAATTAAATCAAAACTCATTTGAGTTAATGAGGTAAAGAGAAAATGAGCAAAAGCACA
AACACGCTAAGTGCCGGCCGTCCGAGCGCACGCAGCAGCAAGGCTGCAACGTTGGCCAGCCTGGCAGACA
CGCCAGCCATGAAGCGGGTCAACTTTCAGTTGCCGGCGGAGGATCACACCAAGCTGAAGATGTACGCGGT
ACGCCAAGGCAAGACCATTACCGAGCTGCTATCTGAATACATCGCGCAGCTACCAGAGTAAATGAGCAAA
TGAATAAATGAGTAGATGAATTTTAGCGGCTAAAGGAGGCGGCATGGAAAATCAAGAACAACCAGGCACC
GACGCCGTGGAATGCCCCATGTGTGGAGGAACGGGCGGTTGGCCAGGCGTAAGCGGCTGGGTTGCCTGCC
GGCCCTGCAATGGCACTGGAACCCCCAAGCCCGAGGAATCGGCGTGAGCGGTCGCAAACCATCCGGCCCG
GTACAAATCGGCGCGGCGCTGGGTGATGACCTGGTGGAGAAGTTGAAGGCCGCGCAGGCCGCCCAGCGGC
AACGCATCGAGGCAGAAGCACGCCCCGGTGAATCGTGGCAAGCGGCCGCTGATCGAATCCGCAAAGAATC
CCGGCAACCGCCGGCAGCCGGTGCGCCGTCGATTAGGAAGCCGCCCAAGGGCGACGAGCAACCAGATTTT
TTCGTTCCGATGCTCTATGACGTGGGCACCCGCGATAGTCGCAGCATCATGGACGTGGCCGTTTTCCGTC
TGTCGAAGCGTGACCGACGAGCTGGCGAGGTGATCCGCTACGAGCTTCCAGACGGGCACGTAGAGGTTTC
CGCAGGGCCGGCCGGCATGGCCAGTGTGTGGGATTACGACCTGGTACTGATGGCGGTTTCCCATCTAACC
GAATCCATGAACCGATACCGGGAAGGGAAGGGAGACAAGCCCGGCCGCGTGTTCCGTCCACACGTTGCGG
ACGTACTCAAGTTCTGCCGGCGAGCCGATGGCGGAAAGCAGAAAGACGACCTGGTAGAAACCTGCATTCG
GTTAAACACCACGCACGTTGCCATGCAGCGTACGAAGAAGGCCAAGAACGGCCGCCTGGTGACGGTATCC
GAGGGTGAAGCCTTGATTAGCCGCTACAAGATCGTAAAGAGCGAAACCGGGCGGCCGGAGTACATCGAGA
TCGAGCTAGCTGATTGGATGTACCGCGAGATCACAGAAGGCAAGAACCCGGACGTGCTGACGGTTCACCC
CGATTACTTTTTGATCGATCCCGGCATCGGCCGTTTTCTCTACCGCCTGGCACGCCGCGCCGCAGGCAAG
GCAGAAGCCAGATGGTTGTTCAAGACGATCTACGAACGCAGTGGCAGCGCCGGAGAGTTCAAGAAGTTCT
GTTTCACCGTGCGCAAGCTGATCGGGTCAAATGACCTGCCGGAGTACGATTTGAAGGAGGAGGCGGGGCA
GGCTGGCCCGATCCTAGTCATGCGCTACCGCAACCTGATCGAGGGCGAAGCATCCGCCGGTTCCTAATGT
ACGGAGCAGATGCTAGGGCAAATTGCCCTAGCAGGGGAAAAAGGTCGAAAAGGTCTGTTTCCTGTGGATA
GCACGTACATTGGGAACCCAAAGCCGTACATTGGGAACCGGAACCCGTACATTGGGAACCCAAAGCCGTA
CATTGGGAACCGGTCACACATGTAAGTGACTGATATAAAAGAGAAAAAAGGCGATTTTTCCGCCTAAAAC
TCTTTAAAACTTATTAAAACTCTTAAAACCCGCCTGGCCTGTGCATAACTGTCTGGCCAGCGCACAGCCG
AAGAGCTGCAAAAAGCGCCTACCCTTCGGTCGCTGCGCTCCCTACGCCCCGCCGCTTCGCGTCGGCCTAT
CGCGGCCGCTGGCCGCTCAAAAATGGCTGGCCTACGGCCAGGCAATCTACCAGGGCGCGGACAAGCCGCG
CCGTCGCCACTCGACCGCCGGCGCCCACATCAAGGCACCCTGCCTCGCGCGTTTCGGTGATGACGGTGAA
AACCTCTGACACATGCAGCTCCCGGAGACGGTCACAGCTTGTCTGTAAGCGGATGCCGGGAGCAGACAAG
CCCGTCAGGGCGCGTCAGCGGGTGTTGGCGGGTGTCGGGGCGCAGCCATGACCCAGTCACGTAGCGATAG
CGGAGTGTATACTGGCTTAACTATGCGGCATCAGAGCAGATTGTACTGAGAGTGCACCATATGCGGTGTG
AAATACCGCACAGATGCGTAAGGAGAAAATACCGCATCAGGCGCTCTTCCGCTTCCTCGCTCACTGACTC
GCTGCGCTCGGTCGTTCGGCTGCGGCGAGCGGTATCAGCTCACTCAAAGGCGGTAATACGGTTATCCACA
GAATCAGGGGATAACGCAGGAAAGAACATGTGAGCAAAAGGCCAGCAAAAGGCCAGGAACCGTAAAAAGG
CCGCGTTGCTGGCGTTTTTCCATAGGCTCCGCCCCCCTGACGAGCATCACAAAAATCGACGCTCAAGTCA
GAGGTGGCGAAACCCGACAGGACTATAAAGATACCAGGCGTTTCCCCCTGGAAGCTCCCTCGTGCGCTCT
CCTGTTCCGACCCTGCCGCTTACCGGATACCTGTCCGCCTTTCTCCCTTCGGGAAGCGTGGCGCTTTCTC
ATAGCTCACGCTGTAGGTATCTCAGTTCGGTGTAGGTCGTTCGCTCCAAGCTGGGCTGTGTGCACGAACC
CCCCGTTCAGCCCGACCGCTGCGCCTTATCCGGTAACTATCGTCTTGAGTCCAACCCGGTAAGACACGAC
TTATCGCCACTGGCAGCAGCCACTGGTAACAGGATTAGCAGAGCGAGGTATGTAGGCGGTGCTACAGAGT
TCTTGAAGTGGTGGCCTAACTACGGCTACACTAGAAGGACAGTATTTGGTATCTGCGCTCTGCTGAAGCC
AGTTACCTTCGGAAAAAGAGTTGGTAGCTCTTGATCCGGCAAACAAACCACCGCTGGTAGCGGTGGTTTT
TTTGTTTGCAAGCAGCAGATTACGCGCAGAAAAAAAGGATCTCAAGAAGATCCTTTGATCTTTTCTACGG
GGTCTGACGCTCAGTGGAACGAAAACTCACGTTAAGGGATTTTGGTCATGCATTCTAGGTACTAAAACAA
TTCATCCAGTAAAATATAATATTTTATTTTCTCCCAATCAGGCTTGATCCCCAGTAAGTCAAAAAATAGC
TCGACATACTGTTCTTCCCCGATATCCTCCCTGATCGACCGGACGCAGAAGGCAATGTCATACCACTTGT
CCGCCCTGCCGCTTCTCCCAAGATCAATAAAGCCACTTACTTTGCCATCTTTCACAAAGATGTTGCTGTC
TCCCAGGTCGCCGTGGGAAAAGACAAGTTCCTCTTCGGGCTTTTCCGTCTTTAAAAAATCATACAGCTCG
CGCGGATCTTTAAATGGAGTGTCTTCTTCCCAGTTTTCGCAATCCACATCGGCCAGATCGTTATTCAGTA
AGTAATCCAATTCGGCTAAGCGGCTGTCTAAGCTATTCGTATAGGGACAATCCGATATGTCGATGGAGTG
AAAGAGCCTGATGCACTCCGCATACAGCTCGATAATCTTTTCAGGGCTTTGTTCATCTTCATACTCTTCC
GAGCAAAGGACGCCATCGGCCTCACTCATGAGCAGATTGCTCCAGCCATCATGCCGTTCAAAGTGCAGGA
CCTTTGGAACAGGCAGCTTTCCTTCCAGCCATAGCATCATGTCCTTTTCCCGTTCCACATCATAGGTGGT
CCCTTTATACCGGCTGTCCGTCATTTTTAAATATAGGTTTTCATTTTCTCCCACCAGCTTATATACCTTA
GCAGGAGACATTCCTTCCGTATCTTTTACGCAGCGGTATTTTTCGATCAGTTTTTTCAATTCCGGTGATA
TTCTCATTTTAGCCATTTATTATTTCCTTCCTCTTTTCTACAGTATTTAAAGATACCCCAAGAAGCTAAG
GAAGGTGCGAATAAGCGGGGAAATTCTTCTCGGCTGACTCAGTCATTTCATTTCTTCATGTTTGAGCCGA
TTTTTTCTCCCGTAAATGCCTTGAATCAGCCTATTTAGACCGTTTCTTCGCCATTTAAGGCGTTATCCCC
AGTTTTTA
[978 nt withheld, positions 5679-6656]
GATGAACCCTGTTCTATGGCTCCAGATGACAAACATGATCTCATATCAGGGACTTGTTCGCACCTTCCCT
AGAGTCGACCTGCAGAAGTAACACCAAACAACAGGGTGAGCATCGACAAAAGAAACAGTACCAAGCAAAT
AAATAGCGTATGAAGGCAGGGCTAAAAAAATCCACATATAGCTGCTGCATATGCCATCATCCAAGTATAT
CAAGATCAAAATAATTATAAAACATACTTGTTTATTATAATAGATAGGTACTCAAGGTTAGAGCATATGA
ATAGATGCTGCATATGCCATCATGTATATGCATCAGTAAAACCCACATCAACATGTATACCTATCCTAGA
TCGATATTTCCATCCATCTTAAACTCGTAACTATGAAGATGTATGACACACACATACAGTTCCAAAATTA
ATAAATACACCAGGTAGTTTGAAACAGTATTCTACTCCGATCTAGAACGAATGAACGACCGCCCAACCAC
ACCACATCATCACAACCAAGCGAACAAAAAGCATCTCTGTATATGCATCAGTAAAACCCGCATCAACATG
TATACCTATCCTAGATCGATATTTCCATCCATCATCTTCAATTCGTAACTATGAATATGTATGGCACACA
CATACAGATCCAAAATTAATAAATCCACCAGGTAGTTTGAAACAGAATTAATTCTACTCCGATCTAGAAC
GACCGCCCAACCAGACCACATCATCACAACCAAGACAAAAAAAAGCATGAAAAGATGACCCGACAAACAA
GTGCACGGCATATATTGAAATAAAGGAAAAGGGCAAACCAAACCCTATGCAACGAAACAAAAAAAATCAT
GAAATCGATCCCGTCTGCGGAACGGCTAGAGCCATCCCAGGATTCCCCAAAGAGAAACACTGGCAAGTTA
GCAATCAGAACGTGTCTGACGTACAGGTCGCATCCGTGTACGAACGCTAGCAGCACGGATCTAACACAAA
CACGGATCTAACACAAACATGAACAGAAGTAGAACTACCGGGCCCTAACCATGGACCGGAACGCCGATCT
AGAGAAGGTAGAGAGGGGGGGGGGGGGAGGACGAGCGGCGTACCTTGAAGCGGAGGTGCCGACGGGTGGA
TTTGGGGGAGATCTGGTTGTGTGTGTGTGCGCTCCGAACAACACGAGGTTGGGGAAAGAGGGTGTGGAGG
GGGTGTCTATTTATTACGGCGGGCGAGGAAGGGAAAGCGAAGGAGCGGTGGGAAAGGAATCCCCCGTAGC
TGCCGGTGCCGTGAGAGGAGGAGGAGGCCGCCTGCCGTGCCGGCTCACGTCTGCCGCTCCGCCACGCAAT
TTCTGGATGCCGACAGCGGAGCAAGTCCAACGGTGGAGCGGAACTCTCGAGAGGGGTCCAGAGGCAGCGA
CAGAGATGCCGTGCCGTCTGCTTCGCTTGGCCCGACGCGACGCTGCTGGTTCGCTGGTTGGTGTCCGTTA
GACTCGTCGACGGCGTTTAACAGGCTGGCATTATCTACTCGAAACAAGAAAAATGTTTCCTTAGTTTTTT
TAATTTCTTAAAGGGTATTTGTTTAATTTTTAGTCACTTTATTTTATTCTATTTTATATCTAAATTATTA
AATAAAAAAACTAAAATAGAGTTTTAGTTTTCTTAATTTAGAGGCTAAAATAGAATAAAATAGATGTACT
AAAAAAATTAGTCTATAAAAACCATTAACCCTAAACCCTAAATGGATGTACTAATAAAATGGATGAAGTA
TTATATAGGTGAAGCTATTTGCAAAAAAAAAGGAGAACACATGCACACTAAAAAGATAAAACTGTAGAGT
CCTGTTGTCAAAATACTCAATTGTCCTTTAGACCATGTCTAACTGTTCATTTATATGATTCTCTAAAACA
CTGATATTATTGTAGTACTATAGATTATATTATTCGTAGAGTAAAGTTTAAATATATGTATAAAGATAGA
TAAACTGCACTTCAAACAAGTGTGACAAAAAAAATATGTGGTAATTTTTTATAACTTAGACATGCAATGC
TCATTATCTCTAGAGAGGGGCACGACCGGGTCACGCTGCACTGCAGGCATGCAAGCTTGGCACTGGCCGT
CGTTTTACAACGTCGTGACTGGGAAAACCCTGGCGTTACCCAACTTAATCGCCTTGCAGCACATCCCCCT
TTCGCCAGCTGGCGTAATAGCGAAGAGGCCCGCACCGATCGCCCTTCCCAACAGTTGCGCAGCCTGAATG
GCGAATGCTAGAGCAGCTTGAGCTTGGATCAGATTGTCGTTTCCCGCCTTCAGTTTAAACTATCAGTGTT
TGACAGGATATATTGGCGGGTAAACCTAAGAGAAAAGAGCGTTTATTAGAATAATCGGATATTTAAAAGG
GCGTGAAAAGGTTTATCCGTTCGTCCATTTGTATGTGCATGCCAACCACAGGGTTCCCCTCGGGATCAAA
GTACTTTGATCCAACCCCTCCGCTGCTATAGTGCAGTCGGCTTCTGACGTTCAGTGCAGCCGTCTTCTGA
AAACGACATGTCGCACAAGTCCTAAGTTACGCGACAGGCTGCCGCCCTGCCCTTTTCCTGGCGTTTTCTT
GTCGCGTGTTTTAGTCGCATAAAGTAGAATACTTGCGACTAGAACCGGAGACATTACGCCATGAACAAGA
GCGCCGCCGCTGGCCTGCTGGGCT
Features (pLannotate 1.2.2; 13 found; start..end, strand, type, name):
    946..1575    +  CDS            pVS1 StaA: stability protein from the Pseudomonas plasmid pVS1 (Heeb et al., 2000)
   2004..3077    +  CDS            pVS1 RepA: replication protein from the Pseudomonas plasmid pVS1 (Heeb et al., 2000)
   3143..3337    +  rep_origin     pVS1 oriV: origin of replication for the Pseudomonas plasmid pVS1 (Heeb et al., 2000)
   3540..3579    +  CDS            rop (fragment): Rop protein, which maintains plasmids at low copy number; rop
   3681..3821    +  misc_feature   bom: basis of mobility region from pBR322
   4007..4595    -  rep_origin     ori: high-copy-number ColE1/pMB1/pBR322/pUC origin of replication
   4682..5476    -  CDS            KanR: aminoglycoside phosphotransferase; aphA-3; confers resistance to kanamycin
   5679..6656    -  CDS            insH10 (sequence withheld): INH10_ECOLI - Protein inferred from homology: Swiss-Prot protein existence level 3. Involved in the transposition of the insertion sequence IS5. From Escherichia coli (strain K12).
   6655..6723    +  CDS            yghO (fragment) (sequence partly withheld): YGHO_ECOLI - Experimental evidence at transcript level: Swiss-Prot protein existence level 2. From Escherichia coli (strain K12).
   6736..8732    -  promoter       Ubi promoter: maize polyubiquitin gene promoter
   8747..8901    +  CDS            lacZα (fragment): LacZα fragment of β-galactosidase; lacZ fragment
   8967..8991    +  misc_feature   RB T-DNA repeat: right border repeat from nopaline C58 T-DNA
   9331..392     +  CDS            Y4CG_SINFN (fragment) (across the origin): Protein inferred from homology: Swiss-Prot protein existence level 3. From Sinorhizobium fredii (strain NBRC 101917 / NGR234).
