[The description below was written by a language model from this plasmid's Addgene catalogue record and pLannotate feature annotations shown in this document.]
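Description:
pYPQAT22 is catalogued as an all-in-one T-DNA binary vector for cytosine (C-to-T) base editing in monocot plants, built on the pYPQ166-SpRY backbone. According to the record, the payload is the A3A/Y130F-CBE_V01 editor: a human APOBEC3A deaminase carrying the Y130F substitution, fused to the D10A nickase form of the PAM-relaxed SpRY Cas9 variant and to a uracil glycosylase inhibitor (UGI), with NLS and 3x FLAG tags. The deaminase converts cytosines in the displaced strand, the nickase biases repair toward the edited strand, and UGI suppresses uracil excision. The editor is driven by the maize ubiquitin (ZmUbi1) promoter. A rice OsU3 Pol III promoter drives the sgRNA scaffold, into which a target spacer would be placed. The record describes NG or NA PAM compatibility and a wide editing window. Hygromycin is the plant selectable marker, and the associated work concerns large-scale CRISPR screens in plants.

The accompanying 9,340-nt feature table agrees with this description only in part. It shows a pCAMBIA-like binary backbone: pVS1 StaA, RepA and oriV for maintenance in Agrobacterium, a high-copy ColE1-type origin with the bom site for E. coli, and kanamycin resistance. It also shows a maize Ubi promoter, a lacZα fragment and the right border T-DNA repeat. No deaminase, Cas9, UGI, OsU3, sgRNA scaffold, hygromycin cassette or left border is annotated, and the record length seems too short to hold all of them. An IS5 transposase gene (insH) and an E. coli yghO fragment lie next to the Ubi promoter. This may mean the sequenced clone carries an insertion element or rearrangement, or that the sequence is incomplete; the record does not say which.
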