Addgene plasmid #223394: pYPQAT22
Purpose: T-DNA vector for A3A/Y130F-CBE_V01 based C-to-T base editing for monocot plants; NG or NA PAM ; wide working window; A3A/Y130F-CBE_V01 was driven by ZmUbi1 and the sgRNA was driven by OsU3 promoter.
Depositing lab: Yiping Qi. Depositing organization: University of Maryland, College Park. Publication: A comprehensive all-in-one CRISPR toolbox for large-scale screens in plants. Cheng Y, Li G, Qi A, Mandlik R, Pan C, Wang D, Ge S, Qi Y. Plant Cell. 2025 Apr 9:koaf081. doi: 10.1093/plcell/koaf081. PubMed 40202185.
Backbone
  Vector backbone: pYPQ166-SpRY
  Vector type: Plant Expression, CRISPR
  Selectable markers: Hygromycin
Growth in bacteria
  Bacterial resistance: Kanamycin, 50 μg/mL
  Growth temperature: 37°C
  Growth strain: DH5alpha
  Copy number: High Copy
Gene/Insert
  Gene/Insert name: ZmUbi-hA3A-Y130F-SpRYD10A-UGI-OsU3-gRNA scaffold
  Tag / fusion protein: NLS; 3x FLAG
Terms and licenses: Academic/Nonprofit Terms; Industry Terms: Not Available to Industry
How to cite: pYPQAT22 was a gift from Yiping Qi (Addgene plasmid # 223394 ; http://n2t.net/addgene:223394 ; RRID:Addgene_223394)
